Addgene plasmid #30143: pCAX APP delta CT
Depositing lab: Dennis Selkoe & Tracy Young-Pearse. Depositing organization: Brigham and Women's Hospital. Publication: A critical function for beta-amyloid precursor protein in neuronal migration revealed by in utero RNA interference. Young-Pearse TL, Bai J, Chang R, Zheng JB, LoTurco JJ, Selkoe DJ. J Neurosci. 2007 Dec 26. 27(52):14459-69. 10.1523/JNEUROSCI.4701-07.2007 PubMed 18160654.
Backbone
  Vector backbone: pCAX
  Backbone size w/o insert (bp): 1380
  Vector type: Mammalian Expression
Growth in bacteria
  Bacterial resistance: Ampicillin, 100 μg/mL
  Growth temperature: 37°C
  Growth strain: DH5alpha
  Copy number: High Copy
Gene/Insert
  Gene/Insert name: Amyloid Precursor Protein (alt name: APP)
  Species: H. sapiens (human)
  Insert size (bp): 1700
  Mutation: deletion of C-terminal intracellular domain (after KKK)
  Entrez Gene: APP (a.k.a. AAA, ABETA, ABPP, AD1, APPI, CTFgamma, CVAP, PN-II, PN2, alpha-sAPP, preA4)
  Cloning method: Restriction Enzyme; 5′ cloning site EcoRV (not destroyed); 3′ cloning site NotI (not destroyed)
  Sequencing primers: 5′ n/a
Terms and licenses: Academic/Nonprofit Terms; Industry Terms: Not Available to Industry
How to cite: pCAX APP delta CT was a gift from Dennis Selkoe & Tracy Young-Pearse (Addgene plasmid # 30143 ; http://n2t.net/addgene:30143 ; RRID:Addgene_30143)
