[The description below was written by a language model from this plasmid's Addgene catalogue record.]
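Description:
pCAX APP delta CT is a mammalian expression plasmid built on the pCAX backbone and carrying a truncated form of human amyloid precursor protein (APP). It is propagated in E. coli as a high-copy plasmid under ampicillin selection. The record gives no feature table, so the promoter, polyadenylation signal and origin of replication are not explicitly stated. pCAX-type vectors are generally known for strong, ubiquitous expression from a CAG-style (chicken beta-actin promoter/CMV enhancer) cassette, but that is not confirmed by the fields provided. No epitope tags, reporters or mammalian selection markers are listed.

The insert, listed at about 1.7 kb, was cloned by restriction digestion between EcoRV at the 5′ end and NotI at the 3′ end, and both sites remain intact. The defining mutation is a deletion of the C-terminal intracellular domain, with the coding sequence ending after the KKK motif, the lysine triplet that lies just on the cytoplasmic side of the transmembrane segment. The encoded protein should therefore keep the extracellular domain and membrane anchor while lacking the cytoplasmic tail, which in full-length APP contains the sites for intracellular adaptor binding and trafficking signals.

The associated publication examined the role of APP in neuronal migration using in utero RNA interference. This suggests the construct serves as a domain-deletion variant for structure-function work, for example to test whether the intracellular domain is needed for APP activity in migrating cortical neurons. The record itself does not spell out the specific experimental use.
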