>Addgene plasmid #30143 | pCAX APP delta CT | addgene partial sequence | sequence record 35356 | 30143 with Bglob-pA-R
TTTCTTCTTCAGCATCACCAAGGTGATGACGATCACTGT
[126 nt withheld, positions 40-165]
CATCTTCACTTCAGAGATCTCCTCCGTCTTGATATTTGTCAACCCAGAACCTGGTCGAGTGGTCAGTCCT
CGGTCGGCAGCAGGGCGGGCATCAACAGGCTCAACTTCGTTTTCTGTGTTGGCTGGCACAGAGTCAGCCC
CAAAAGAATGCCACGGCTGGAGATCGTCCAGGCTGAACTCTCCATTCACGGGAAGGAGCTCCACGGTGGT
TTTCGTTTCGGTCAAAGATGGCATGAGAGCATCGTTTCCGTAACTGATCCTTGGTTCACTAATCATGTTG
GCCAAGACGTCATCTGAATAGTTTTGCTCTTTCTGAAGCAGCTCATCAACTTCATCCTGAATCTCCTCGG
CCACTGCAGGCACGTTGTAGAGCAGGGAGAGAGACTGATTCATGCGCTCATAAATCACACGGAGGTGTGT
CATAACCTGGGACCGGATCTGAGCGGCTTTCTTGGGATCCACCATGCGCACATGCTCGAAATGCTTTAGG
GTGTGCTGTCTGTCCTTCTGTTCTGCGCGGACATACTTCTTTAGCATATTGAACACGTGACGAGGCCGAG
GAGGAACAGCCTGCAGAGCGGTGATGTAGTTCTCCAGG
